>Addgene plasmid #162098 | pEpicVector3G_Puro-T2A-EGFP-HA-FLAG-AU1 | addgene full sequence | sequence record 318252 | Addgene NGS Result
GGCTCCGGTGCCCGTCAGTGGGCAGAGCGCACATCGCCCACAGTCCCCGAGAAGTTGGGGGGAGGGGTCG
GCAATTGAACCGGTGCCTAGAGAAGGTGGCGCGGGGTAAACTGGGAAAGTGATGTCGTGTACTGGCTCCG
CCTTTTTCCCGAGGGTGGGGGAGAACCGTATATAAGTGCAGTAGTCGCCGTGAACGTTCTTTTTCGCAAC
GGGTTTGCCGCCAGAACACAGGTAAGTGCCGTGTGTGGTTCCCGCGGGCCTGGCCTCTTTACGGGTTATG
GCCCTTGCGTGCCTTGAATTACTTCCACCTGGCTGCAGTACGTGATTCTTGATCCCGAGCTTCGGGTTGG
AAGTGGGTGGGAGAGTTCGAGGCCTTGCGCTTAAGGAGCCCCTTCGCCTCGTGCTTGAGTTGAGGCCTGG
CCTGGGCGCTGGGGCCGCCGCGTGCGAATCTGGTGGCACCTTCGCGCCTGTCTCGCTGCTTTCGATAAGT
CTCTAGCCATTTAAAATTTTTGATGACCTGCTGCGACGCTTTTTTTCTGGCAAGATAGTCTTGTAAATGC
GGGCCAAGATCTGCACACTGGTATTTCGGTTTTTGGGGCCGCGGGCGGCGACGGGGCCCGTGCGTCCCAG
CGCACATGTTCGGCGAGGCGGGGCCTGCGAGCGCGGCCACCGAGAATCGGACGGGGGTAGTCTCAAGCTG
GCCGGCCTGCTCTGGTGCCTGGTCTCGCGCCGCCGTGTATCGCCCCGCCCTGGGCGGCAAGGCTGGCCCG
GTCGGCACCAGTTGCGTGAGCGGAAAGATGGCCGCTTCCCGGCCCTGCTGCAGGGAGCTCAAAATGGAGG
ACGCGGCGCTCGGGAGAGCGGGCGGGTGAGTCACCCACACAAAGGAAAAGGGCCTTTCCGTCCTCAGCCG
TCGCTTCATGTGACTCCACGGAGTACCGGGCGCCGTCCAGGCACCTCGATTAGTTCTCGAGCTTTTGGAG
TACGTCGTCTTTAGGTTGGGGGGAGGGGTTTTATGCGATGGAGTTTCCCCACACTGAGTGGGTGGAGACT
GAAGTTAGGCCAGCTTGGCACTTGATGTAATTCTCCTTGGAATTTGCCCTTTTTGAGTTTGGATCTTGGT
TCATTCTCAAGCCTCAGACAGTGGTTCAAAGTTTTTTTCTTCCATTTCAGGTGTCGTGACAAGTTTGTAC
AAAAAAGCAGGCTGCCACCATGACCGAGTACAAGCCCACGGTGCGCCTCGCCACCCGCGACGACGTCCCC
AGGGCCGTACGCACCCTCGCCGCCGCGTTCGCCGACTACCCCGCCACGCGCCACACCGTCGATCCGGACC
GCCACATCGAGCGGGTCACCGAGCTGCAAGAACTCTTCCTCACGCGCGTCGGGCTCGACATCGGCAAGGT
GTGGGTCGCGGACGACGGCGCCGCGGTGGCGGTCTGGACCACGCCGGAGAGCGTCGAAGCGGGGGCGGTG
TTCGCCGAGATCGGCCCGCGCATGGCCGAGTTGAGCGGTTCCCGGCTGGCCGCGCAGCAACAGATGGAAG
GCCTCCTGGCGCCGCACCGGCCCAAGGAGCCCGCGTGGTTCCTGGCCACCGTCGGCGTCTCGCCCGACCA
CCAGGGCAAGGGTCTGGGCAGCGCCGTCGTGCTCCCCGGAGTGGAGGCGGCCGAGCGCGCCGGGGTGCCC
GCCTTCCTGGAGACCTCCGCGCCCCGCAACCTCCCCTTCTACGAGCGGCTCGGCTTCACCGTCACCGCCG
ACGTCGAGGTGCCCGAAGGACCGCGCACCTGGTGCATGACCCGCAAGCCCGGTGCCGGAAGCGGAGAGGG
CAGGGGAAGTCTTCTAACATGCGGGGACGTGGAGGAAAATCCCGGCCCCATGGTGAGCAAGGGCGAGGAG
CTGTTCACCGGGGTGGTGCCCATCCTGGTCGAGCTGGACGGCGACGTAAACGGCCACAAGTTCAGCGTGT
CCGGCGAGGGCGAGGGCGATGCCACCTACGGCAAGCTGACCCTGAAGTTCATCTGCACCACCGGCAAGCT
GCCCGTGCCCTGGCCCACCCTCGTGACCACCCTGACCTACGGCGTGCAGTGCTTCAGCCGCTACCCCGAC
CACATGAAGCAGCACGACTTCTTCAAGTCCGCCATGCCCGAAGGCTACGTCCAGGAGCGCACCATCTTCT
TCAAGGACGACGGCAACTACAAGACCCGCGCCGAGGTGAAGTTCGAGGGCGACACCCTGGTGAACCGCAT
CGAGCTGAAGGGCATCGACTTCAAGGAGGACGGCAACATCCTGGGGCACAAGCTGGAGTACAACTACAAC
AGCCACAACGTCTATATCATGGCCGACAAGCAGAAGAACGGCATCAAGGTGAACTTCAAGATCCGCCACA
ACATCGAGGACGGCAGCGTGCAGCTCGCCGACCACTACCAGCAGAACACCCCCATCGGCGACGGCCCCGT
GCTGCTGCCCGACAACCACTACCTGAGCACCCAGTCCGCCCTGAGCAAAGACCCCAACGAGAAGCGCGAT
CACATGGTCCTGCTGGAGTTCGTGACCGCCGCCGGGATCACTCTCGGCATGGACGAGCTGTACAAGGGTG
GCAGCGGCGGCGGCGGCTCTGGCGGCTACCCCTACGACGTGCCCGACTACGCCGACTACAAAGACGATGA
CGACAAGGACACCTACAGATACATCTAAACCCAGCTTTCTTGTACAAAGTGGTGATAATCGAATTCCGAT
AATCAACCTCTGGATTACAAAATTTGTGAAAGATTGACTGGTATTCTTAACTATGTTGCTCCTTTTACGC
TATGTGGATACGCTGCTTTAATGCCTTTGTATCATGCTATTGCTTCCCGTATGGCTTTCATTTTCTCCTC
CTTGTATAAATCCTGGTTGCTGTCTCTTTATGAGGAGTTGTGGCCCGTTGTCAGGCAACGTGGCGTGGTG
TGCACTGTGTTTGCTGACGCAACCCCCACTGGTTGGGGCATTGCCACCACCTGTCAGCTCCTTTCCGGGA
CTTTCGCTTTCCCCCTCCCTATTGCCACGGCGGAACTCATCGCCGCCTGCCTTGCCCGCTGCTGGACAGG
GGCTCGGCTGTTGGGCACTGACAATTCCGTGGTGTTGTCGGGGAAGCTGACGTCCTTTCCATGGCTGCTC
GCCTGTGTTGCCACCTGGATTCTGCGCGGGACGTCCTTCTGCTACGTCCCTTCGGCCCTCAATCCAGCGG
ACCTTCCTTCCCGCGGCCTGCTGCCGGCTCTGCGGCCTCTTCCGCGTCTTCGCCTTCGCCCTCAGACGAG
TCGGATCTCCCTTTGGGCCGCCTCCCCGCATCGGGAATTCCCGCGGTTCGCTTTAAGACCAATGACTTAC
AAGGCAGCTGTAGATCTTAGCCACTTTTTAAAAGAAAAGGGGGGACTGGAAGGGCTAATTCACTCCCAAC
GAAGACAAGATCTGCTTTTTGCTTGTACTGGGTCTCTCTGGTTAGACCAGATCTGAGCCTGGGAGCTCTC
TGGCTAACTAGGGAACCCACTGCTTAAGCCTCAATAAAGCTTGCCTTGAGTGCTTCAAGTAGTGTGTGCC
CGTCTGTTGTGTGACTCTGGTAACTAGAGATCCCTCAGACCCTTTTAGTCAGTGTGGAAAATCTCTAGCA
GTAGTAGTTCATGTCATCTTATTATTCAGTATTTATAACTTGCAAAGAAATGAATATCAGAGAGTGAGAG
GAACTTGTTTATTGCAGCTTATAATGGTTACAAATAAAGCAATAGCATCACAAATTTCACAAATAAAGCA
TTTTTTTCACTGCATTCTAGTTGTGGTTTGTCCAAACTCATCAATGTATCTTATCATGTCTGGCTCTAGC
TATCCCGCCCCTAACTCCGCCCATCCCGCCCCTAACTCCGCCCAGTTCCGCCCATTCTCCGCCCCATGGC
TGACTAATTTTTTTTATTTATGCAGAGGCCGAGGCCGCCTCGGCCTCTGAGCTATTCCAGAAGTAGTGAG
GAGGCTTTTTTGGAGGCCTAGGGACGTACCCAATTCGCCCTATAGTGAGTCGTATTACGCGCGCTCACTG
GCCGTCGTTTTACAACGTCGTGACTGGGAAAACCCTGGCGTTACCCAACTTAATCGCCTTGCAGCACATC
CCCCTTTCGCCAGCTGGCGTAATAGCGAAGAGGCCCGCACCGATCGCCCTTCCCAACAGTTGCGCAGCCT
GAATGGCGAATGGG
[124 nt withheld, positions 4215-4338]
C
[91 nt withheld, positions 4340-4430]
A
[49 nt withheld, positions 4432-4480]
CCTTTGACGTTGGAGTCCACGTTCTTT
[37 nt withheld, positions 4508-4544]
ACCCTATCTCGGTCTATTCTTTTGATTTATAAGGGATTTTGCCGATTTCGGCCTATTGGTTAAAAAATGA
GCTGATTTAACAAAAATTTAACGCGAATTTTAACAAAATATTAACGCTTACAATTTAGGTGGCACTTTTC
GGGGAAATGTGCGCGGAACCCCTATTTGTTTATTTTTCTAAATACATTCAAATATGTATCCGCTCATGAG
ACAATAACCCTGATAAATGCTTCAATAATATTGAAAAAGGAAGAGTATGAGTATTCAACATTTCCGTGTC
GCCCTTATTCCCTTTTTTGCGGCATTTTGCCTTCCTGTTTTTGCTCACCCAGAAACGCTGGTGAAAGTAA
AAGATGCTGAAGATCAGTTGGGTGCACGAGTGGGTTACATCGAACTGGATCTCAACAGCGGTAAGATCCT
TGAGAGTTTTCGCCCCGAAGAACGTTTTCCAATGATGAGCACTTTTAAAGTTCTGCTATGTGGCGCGGTA
TTATCCCGTATTGACGCCGGGCAAGAGCAACTCGGTCGCCGCATACACTATTCTCAGAATGACTTGGTTG
AGTACTCACCAGTCACAGAAAAGCATCTTACGGATGGCATGACAGTAAGAGAATTATGCAGTGCTGCCAT
AACCATGAGTGATAACACTGCGGCCAACTTACTTCTGACAACGATCGGAGGACCGAAGGAGCTAACCGCT
TTTTTGCACAACATGGGGGATCATGTAACTCGCCTTGATCGTTGGGAACCGGAGCTGAATGAAGCCATAC
CAAACGACGAGCGTGACACCACGATGCCTGTAGCAATGGCAACAACGTTGCGCAAACTATTAACTGGCGA
ACTACTTACTCTAGCTTCCCGGCAACAATTAATAGACTGGATGGAGGCGGATAAAGTTGCAGGACCACTT
CTGCGCTCGGCCCTTCCGGCTGGCTGGTTTATTGCTGATAAATCTGGAGCCGGTGAGCGTGGGTCTCGCG
GTATCATTGCAGCACTGGGGCCAGATGGTAAGCCCTCCCGTATCGTAGTTATCTACACGACGGGGAGTCA
GGCAACTATGGATGAACGAAATAGACAGATCGCTGAGATAGGTGCCTCACTGATTAAGCATTGGTAACTG
TCAGACCAAGTTTACTCATATATACTTTAGATTGATTTAAAACTTCATTTTTAATTTAAAAGGATCTAGG
TGAAGATCCTTTTTGATAATCTCATGACCAAAATCCCTTAACGTGAGTTTTCGTTCCACTGAGCGTCAGA
CCCCGTAGAAAAGATCAAAGGATCTTCTTGAGATCCTTTTTTTCTGCGCGTAATCTGCTGCTTGCAAACA
AAAAAACCACCGCTACCAGCGGTGGTTTGTTTGCCGGATCAAGAGCTACCAACTCTTTTTCCGAAGGTAA
CTGGCTTCAGCAGAGCGCAGATACCAAATACTGTTCTTCTAGTGTAGCCGTAGTTAGGCCACCACTTCAA
GAACTCTGTAGCACCGCCTACATACCTCGCTCTGCTAATCCTGTTACCAGTGGCTGCTGCCAGTGGCGAT
AAGTCGTGTCTTACCGGGTTGGACTCAAGACGATAGTTACCGGATAAGGCGCAGCGGTCGGGCTGAACGG
GGGGTTCGTGCACACAGCCCAGCTTGGAGCGAACGACCTACACCGAACTGAGATACCTACAGCGTGAGCT
ATGAGAAAGCGCCACGCTTCCCGAAGAGAGAAAGGCGGACAGGTATCCGGTAAGCGGCAGGGTCGGAACA
GGAGAGCGCACGAGGGAGCTTCCAGGGGGAAACGCCTGGTATCTTTATAGTCCTGTCGGGTTTCGCCACC
TCTGACTTGAGCGTCGATTTTTGTGATGCTCGTCAGGGGGGCGGAGCCTATGGAAAAACGCCAGCAACGC
GGCCTTTTTACGGTTCCTGGCCTTTTGCTGGCCTTTTGCTCACATGTTCTTTCCTGCGTTATCCCCTGAT
TCTGTGGATAACCGTATTACCGCCTTTGAGTGAGCTGATACCGCTCGCCGCAGCCGAACGACCGAGCGCA
GCGAGTCAGTGAGCGAGGAAGCGGAAGAGCGCCCAATACGCAAACCGCCTCTCCCCGCGCGTTGGCCGAT
TCATTAATGCAGCTGGCACGACAGGTTTCCCGACTGGAAAGCGGGCAGTGAGCGCAACGCAATTAATGTG
AGTTAGCTCACTCATTAGGCACCCCAGGCTTTACACTTTATGCTTCCGGCTCGTATGTTGTGTGGAATTG
TGAGCGGATAACAATTTCACACAGGAAACAGCTATGACCATGATTACGCCAAGCGCGCAATTAACCCTCA
CTAAAGGGAACAAAAGCTGGAGCTGCAAGCTTAATGTAGTCTTATGCAATACTCTTGTAGTCTTGCAACA
TGGTAACGATGAGTTAGCAACATGCCTTACAAGGAGAGAAAAAGCACCGTGCATGCCGATTGGTGGAAGT
AAGGTGGTACGATCGTGCCTTATTAGGAAGGCAACAGACGGGTCTGACATGGATTGGACGAACCACTGAA
TTGCCGCATTGCAGAGATATTGTATTTAAGTGCCTAGCTCGATACATAAACGGGTCTCTCTGGTTAGACC
AGATCTGAGCCTGGGAGCTCTCTGGCTAACTAGGGAACCCACTGCTTAAGCCTCAATAAAGCTTGCCTTG
AGTGCTTCAAGTAGTGTGTGCCCGTCTGTTGTGTGACTCTGGTAACTAGAGATCCCTCAGACCCTTTTAG
TCAGTGTGGAAAATCTCTAGCAGTGGCGCCCGAACAGGGACTTGAAAGCGAAAGGGAAACCAGAGGAGCT
CTCTCGACGCAGGACTCGGCTTGCTGAAGCGCGCACGGCAAGAGGCGAGGGGCGGCGACTGGTGAGTACG
CCAAAAATTTTGACTAGCGGAGGCTAGAAGGAGAGAGATGGGTGCGAGAGCGTCAGTATTAAGCGGGGGA
GAATTAGATCGCGATGGGAAAAAATTCGGTTAAGGCCAGGGGGAAAGAAAAAATATAAATTAAAACATAT
AGTATGGGCAAGCAGGGAGCTAGAACGATTCGCAGTTAATCCTGGCCTGTTAGAAACATCAGAAGGCTGT
AGACAAATACTGGGACAGCTACAACCATCCCTTCAGACAGGATCAGAAGAACTTAGATCATTATATAATA
CAGTAGCAACCCTCTATTGTGTGCATCAAAGGATAGAGATAAAAGACACCAAGGAAGCTTTAGACAAGAT
AGAGGAAGAGCAAAACAAAAGTAAGACCACCGCACAGCAAGCGGCCGCTGATCTTCAGACCTGGAGGAGG
AGATATGAGGGACAATTGGAGAAGTGAATTATATAAATATAAAGTAGTAAAAATTGAACCATTAGGAGTA
GCACCCACCAAGGCAAAGAGAAGAGTGGTGCAGAGAGAAAAAAGAGCAGTGGGAATAGGAGCTTTGTTCC
TTGGGTTCTTGGGAGCAGCAGGAAGCACTATGGGCGCAGCGTCAATGACGCTGACGGTACAGGCCAGACA
ATTATTGTCTGGTATAGTGCAGCAGCAGAACAATTTGCTGAGGGCTATTGAGGCGCAACAGCATCTGTTG
CAACTCACAGTCTGGGGCATCAAGCAGCTCCAGGCAAGAATCCTGGCTGTGGAAAGATACCTAAAGGATC
AACAGCTCCTGGGGATTTGGGGTTGCTCTGGAAAACTCATTTGCACCACTGCTGTGCCTTGGAATGCTAG
TTGGAGTAATAAATCTCTGGAACAGATTTGGAATCACACGACCTGGATGGAGTGGGACAGAGAAATTAAC
AATTACACAAGCTTAATACACTCCTTAATTGAAGAATCGCAAAACCAGCAAGAAAAGAATGAACAAGAAT
TATTGGAATTAGATAAATGGGCAAGTTTGTGGAATTGGTTTAACATAACAAATTGGCTGTGGTATATAAA
ATTATTCATAATGATAGTAGGAGGCTTGGTAGGTTTAAGAATAGTTTTTGCTGTACTTTCTATAGTGAAT
AGAGTTAGGCAGGGATATTCACCATTATCGTTTCAGACCCACCTCCCAACCCCGAGGGGACCCGACAGGC
CCGAAGGAATAGAAGAAGAAGGTGGAGAGAGAGACAGAGACAGATCCATTCGATTAGTGAACGGATCTCG
ACGGTATCGCTAGCTTTTAAAAGAAAAGGGGGGATTGGGGGGTACAGTGCAGGGGAAAGAATAGTAGACA
TAATAGCAACAGACATACAAACTAAAGAATTACAAAAACAAATTACAAAAATTCAAAATTTTACTAGTGA
TTATCGGATCAACTTTGTATAGAAAAGTTG
Features (pLannotate 1.2.2; 32 found; start..end, strand, type, name):
     20..231     +  promoter       EF-1α core promoter: core promoter for human elongation factor EF-1α
    232..341     +  intron         EF-1α intron A (fragment): intron upstream of the start codon of human EF-1α
    967..1170    +  intron         EF-1α intron A: truncated intron upstream of the start codon of human EF-1α
   1179..1203    +  protein_bind   attB1: mutant version of attB; recombination site for the Gateway® BP reaction BP Clonase™
   1210..1806    +  CDS            PuroR (fragment): puromycin N-acetyltransferase; pac from Streptomyces; confers resistance to puromycin
   1816..1869    +  CDS            T2A: 2A peptide from Thosea asigna virus capsid protein Eukaryotic ribosomes fail to insert a peptide bond between the Gly and Pro residues, yielding separate polypeptides.
   1870..2586    +  CDS            EGFP: EGFP is a basic (constitutively fluorescent) green fluorescent protein published in 1996, derived from Aequorea victoria. It is reported to be a rapidly-maturing weak dimer with moderate acid sensitivity.
   2689..2713    -  protein_bind   attB2: mutant version of attB; recombination site for the Gateway® BP reaction BP Clonase™
   2731..3319    +  misc_feature   WPRE: woodchuck hepatitis virus posttranscriptional regulatory element
   3386..3405    +  misc_feature   cPPT/CTS (fragment): central polypurine tract and central termination sequence of HIV-1
   3407..3640    +  LTR            3' LTR (ΔU3): self-inactivating 3' long terminal repeat (LTR) from HIV-1
   3712..3833    +  polyA_signal   SV40 poly(A) signal: SV40 polyadenylation signal
   3873..4008    +  rep_origin     SV40 ori: SV40 origin of replication
   4029..4047    -  promoter       T7 promoter: promoter for bacteriophage T7 RNA polymerase
   4055..4210    +  CDS            lacZα (fragment): LacZα fragment of β-galactosidase; lacZ fragment
   4215..4643    +  rep_origin     f1 ori (sequence partly withheld): f1 bacteriophage origin of replication; arrow indicates direction of (+) strand synthesis
   4696..4800    +  promoter       AmpR promoter: bla
   4801..5661    +  CDS            AmpR: β-lactamase; bla; confers resistance to ampicillin, carbenicillin, and related antibiotics
   5832..6420    +  rep_origin     ori: high-copy-number ColE1/pMB1/pBR322/pUC origin of replication
   6603..6695    +  CDS            lacI (fragment): lac repressor; lacI; The lac repressor binds to the lac operator to inhibit transcription in E. coli. This inhibition can be relieved by adding lactose or isopropyl-β-D-thiogalactopyranoside (IPTG).
   6708..6729    +  protein_bind   CAP binding site: CAP binding activates transcription in the presence of cAMP. E. coli catabolite activator protein
   6744..6774    +  promoter       lac promoter: promoter for the E. coli lac operon
   6782..6798    +  protein_bind   lac operator: The lac repressor binds to the lac operator to inhibit transcription in E. coli. This inhibition can be relieved by adding lactose or isopropyl-β-D-thiogalactopyranoside (IPTG). lac repressor encoded by lacI
   6843..6861    +  promoter       T3 promoter: promoter for bacteriophage T3 RNA polymerase
   6889..7115    +  promoter       RSV promoter: Rous sarcoma virus enhancer/promoter
   7116..7296    +  LTR            5' LTR (truncated): truncated 5' long terminal repeat (LTR) from HIV-1
   7343..7468    +  misc_feature   HIV-1 Ψ: packaging signal of human immunodeficiency virus type 1
   7452..7815    +  CDS            HIV-1 gag (fragment): gag protein from human immunodeficiency virus 1; gag
   7961..8194    +  misc_feature   RRE: The Rev response element (RRE) of HIV-1 allows for Rev-dependent mRNA export from the nucleus to the cytoplasm.
   8571..8671    +  CDS            Rev (fragment): human immunodeficiency virus 1 (HIV-1) Rev protein; rev; enhances nuclear export of unspliced and incompletely spliced viral mRNAs
   8689..8806    +  misc_feature   cPPT/CTS: central polypurine tract and central termination sequence of HIV-1
   8824..8844    +  protein_bind   attB4: mutant version of attB; core recombination site for the Gateway® BP reaction BP Clonase™
