[The description below was written by a language model from this plasmid's Addgene catalogue record and pLannotate feature annotations shown in this document.]
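Description:
pEpicVector3G_Puro-T2A-EGFP-HA-FLAG-AU1 is a third-generation, self-inactivating lentiviral transfer plasmid built on a commercial pLV backbone, about 8.8 kb in the sequenced record. In bacteria it is maintained at high copy through a ColE1/pUC-type origin and selected with ampicillin via the β-lactamase gene. An f1 origin, remnants of the lac region, T3 and T7 promoters and an SV40 origin are also carried in the backbone. The viral portion has an RSV promoter driving a truncated HIV-1 5' LTR, followed by the Ψ packaging signal with a gag fragment, the Rev response element and the cPPT/CTS. Downstream of the payload sit a WPRE, a ΔU3 3' LTR and an SV40 polyadenylation signal. This arrangement allows Tat-independent genomic RNA production in packaging cells, Rev-dependent export and, after integration, a provirus with inactivated LTR promoter activity.

The expression cassette is flanked by Gateway attB sites, a trace of modular assembly. It uses the human EF1A promoter with its intron A to drive a single open reading frame: puromycin N-acetyltransferase, a T2A ribosome-skipping peptide, and EGFP. According to the catalogue fields, EGFP carries HA, FLAG and AU1 epitope tags at its C terminus. The feature table does not annotate these tags individually, but an unannotated stretch lies between the end of EGFP and attB2. Transduced cells are therefore puromycin resistant, green fluorescent and marked by a defined three-epitope combination that serves as a protein-level barcode. The depositor lists this as the last of 20 EGFP-tagged combinations, and the set was made for spatial epitope barcoding to follow clonal populations in tumours by antibody-based imaging.
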