Addgene plasmid #162098: pEpicVector3G_Puro-T2A-EGFP-HA-FLAG-AU1
Purpose: EGFP linked to 3 tags on the C-terminus as barcodes. Puromycin resistant.
Depositing lab: Julien Sage. Depositing organization: Stanford University. Publication: Spatial epitope barcoding reveals clonal tumor patch behaviors. Rovira-Clave X, Drainas AP, Jiang S, Bai Y, Baron M, Zhu B, Dallas AE, Lee MC, Chu TP, Holzem A, Ayyagari R, Bhattacharya D, McCaffrey EF, Greenwald NF, Markovic M, Coles GL, Angelo M, Bassik MC, Sage J, Nolan GP. Cancer Cell. 2022 Nov 14;40(11):1423-1439.e11. doi: 10.1016/j.ccell.2022.09.014. Epub 2022 Oct 13. PubMed 36240778.
Backbone
  Vector backbone: pLV
  Backbone manufacturer: Vectorbuilder
  Vector type: Lentiviral
  Selectable markers: Puromycin
Growth in bacteria
  Bacterial resistance: Ampicillin, 100 μg/mL
  Growth temperature: 37°C
  Growth strain: NEB Stable
  Copy number: High Copy
Gene/Insert
  Gene/Insert name: Puromycin resistant; EGFP linked to HA-FLAG-AU1 (alt name: G-3-HFA)
  Species: Synthetic
  Mutation: WT
  Promoter: EF1A
  Tag / fusion protein: HA-FLAG-AU1 (C terminal on insert)
  Cloning method: Unknown
  Sequencing primers: 3′ aaaggagctgacaggtggtg
Terms and licenses: Academic/Nonprofit Terms; Industry Terms: Not Available to Industry
Depositor comments: #20 out of 20 EGFP tagged combinations . Please visit https://doi.org/10.1101/2021.06.29.449991 for bioRxiv preprint.
How to cite: pEpicVector3G_Puro-T2A-EGFP-HA-FLAG-AU1 was a gift from Julien Sage (Addgene plasmid # 162098 ; http://n2t.net/addgene:162098 ; RRID:Addgene_162098)
